Addgene plasmid #145998: pAc5.1B-lambdaN-HA-DmTral-R42E_B
Purpose: Insect Expression of DmTral-R42E
Depositing lab: Elisa Izaurralde. Depositing organization: Max Planck Institute for Developmental Biology. Publication: Similar modes of interaction enable Trailer Hitch and EDC3 to associate with DCP1 and Me31B in distinct protein complexes. Tritschler F, Eulalio A, Helms S, Schmidt S, Coles M, Weichenrieder O, Izaurralde E, Truffault V. Mol Cell Biol. 2008 Nov . 28(21):6695-708. 10.1128/MCB.00759-08 PubMed 18765641.
Backbone
  Vector backbone: Unknown
  Vector type: Insect Expression
Growth in bacteria
  Bacterial resistance: Ampicillin, 100 μg/mL
  Growth temperature: 37°C
  Growth strain: DH5alpha
  Copy number: Low Copy
Gene/Insert
  Gene/Insert name: DmTral-R42E (alt names: Trailer Hitch; Dm LSm15)
  Species: D. melanogaster (fly)
  Mutation: three silent mutations A198C, A387G, A1437G and 4 mutations Q279H, E485G, K512R and A605V compared to the sequence given by: NCBI:NM_140328.4 or UniProt Q9VTZ0.
  Entrez Gene: tral (a.k.a. Dmel_CG10686, BEST:GH08269, CG10686, DmLSm15, Dmel\CG10686, LSm15, Lsm15, Scd6p, TRAL, Tral, anon-EST:Posey139, anon-WO0172774.89, anon-WO02059370.24, p67, p70)
  Cloning method: Unknown
Terms and licenses: Academic/Nonprofit Terms; Industry Terms: Not Available to Industry
Depositor comments: Plasmids from this collection were made available to the research community and donated after the lab closed. Please note that the sequence provided by the depositing laboratory may be theoretical/predicted or based on Sanger sequencing results. There may be discrepancies between sequencing results obtained by Addgene and the depositor sequence. If an Addgene verified sequence is not available, please contact before placing your order to request that our lab fully sequence the plasmid.
How to cite: pAc5.1B-lambdaN-HA-DmTral-R42E_B was a gift from Elisa Izaurralde (Addgene plasmid # 145998 ; http://n2t.net/addgene:145998 ; RRID:Addgene_145998)
