[The description below was written by a language model from this plasmid's Addgene catalogue record and pLannotate feature annotations shown in this document.]
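Description:
pAc5.1B-lambdaN-HA-DmTral-R42E_B is a 7.4 kb insect expression plasmid for producing a point mutant of the Drosophila melanogaster protein Trailer Hitch (Tral, also called LSm15) in fly cells. The catalogue lists the backbone as unknown, although the name and the annotated parts point to a pAc5.1-type vector. Expression is driven by the constitutive D. melanogaster actin 5C (Ac5) promoter and terminated by an SV40 polyadenylation signal. In bacteria the plasmid replicates from a ColE1/pMB1-family origin and is selected with ampicillin through the β-lactamase gene and its own promoter. The record lists it as low copy, although the origin is annotated as a high-copy type. Short fragments of a tetracycline resistance gene and of SV40 large T antigen are also detected; these appear to be non-functional backbone remnants.

The open reading frame begins with a short fragment of the bacteriophage lambda N protein, followed by an HA epitope and then the Tral coding sequence. The annotation tool labels two stretches of this insert as mouse Lsm14a, which reflects homology between Tral and its vertebrate relative rather than a mouse insert. The insert carries the R42E substitution, and the record also notes three silent changes and four amino-acid differences (Q279H, E485G, K512R, A605V) relative to the reference sequence. A vector-encoded V5 tag lies downstream of the insert, but the record does not say whether it is in frame.

The lambda N peptide binds boxB RNA hairpins, so fusions of this kind are generally used to tether a protein to a boxB-containing reporter mRNA, while the HA tag allows detection or immunoprecipitation. The record itself states only insect expression of the mutant. It links the plasmid to a study of how Tral and EDC3 associate with DCP1 and Me31B.
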