Features (pLannotate 1.2.2; 12 found; start..end, strand, type, name):
     56..2568    +  promoter       Ac5 promoter: Drosophila melanogaster actin 5C promoter
   2588..2653    +  CDS            N (fragment): REGN_LAMBD - Experimental evidence at protein level: Swiss-Prot protein existence level 1. Plays a role as a transcriptional antitermination factor that allows the virus to initiate its lytic phase. Activates expression of the delayed viral early genes by modifying host RNA polymerase (RNAP) into a form that is resistant to termination signals. This antitermination function requires the host NusA protein which serves to stabilize the interaction between antitermination protein N and host RNA polymerase. From Escherichia phage lambda (Bacteriophage lambda).
   2678..2704    +  CDS            3xHA (fragment): three tandem HA epitope tags
   2717..3004    +  CDS            Lsm14a (fragment): LS14A_MOUSE - Also known as Fam61a, Rap55a. Experimental evidence at protein level: Swiss-Prot protein existence level 1. Essential for formation of P-bodies, cytoplasmic structures that provide storage sites for translationally inactive mRNAs and protect them from degradation. Acts as a repressor of mRNA translation. May play a role in mitotic spindle assembly. From Mus musculus (Mouse).
   3917..4336    +  CDS            Lsm14a (fragment): LS14A_MOUSE - Also known as Fam61a, Rap55a. Experimental evidence at protein level: Swiss-Prot protein existence level 1. Essential for formation of P-bodies, cytoplasmic structures that provide storage sites for translationally inactive mRNAs and protect them from degradation. Acts as a repressor of mRNA translation. May play a role in mitotic spindle assembly. From Mus musculus (Mouse).
   4711..4752    +  CDS            V5 tag: epitope tag from simian virus 5
   4852..4986    -  polyA_signal   SV40 poly(A) signal: SV40 polyadenylation signal
   5009..5093    -  CDS            large T antigen (fragment): large T antigen from SV40 (simian virus 40)
   5094..5564    +  CDS            TcR (fragment): tetracycline efflux protein; tet; confers resistance to tetracycline
   5608..6196    -  rep_origin     ori: high-copy-number ColE1/pMB1/pBR322/pUC origin of replication
   6367..7227    -  CDS            AmpR: β-lactamase; bla; confers resistance to ampicillin, carbenicillin, and related antibiotics
   7228..7332    -  promoter       AmpR promoter: bla
>Addgene plasmid #145998 | pAc5.1B-lambdaN-HA-DmTral-R42E_B | depositor full sequence | sequence record 288443 | Full Sequence
CTTCAAGGAATTAATTCTATATTCTAAAAACACAAATGATACTTCTAAAAAAAATCATGAATGGCATCAA
CTCTGAATCAAATCTTTGCAGATGCACCTACTTCTCATTTCCACTGTCACATCATTTTTCCAGATCTCGC
TGCCTGTTATGTGGCCCACAAACCAAGACACGTTTTATGGCCATTAAAGCTGGCTGATCGTCGCCAAACA
CCAAATACATATCAATATGTACATTCGAGAAAGAAGCGATCAAAGAAGCGTCTTCGGGCGAGTAGGAGAA
TGCGGAGGAGAAGGAGAACGAGCTGATCTAGTATCTCTCCACAATCCAATGCCAACTGACCAACTGGCCA
TATTCGGAGCAATTTGAAGCCAATTTCCATCGCCTGGCGATCGCTCCATTCTTGGCTATATGTTTTTCAC
CGTTCCCGGGGCCATTTTCAAAGACTCGTCGGTAAGATAAGATTGTGTCACTCGCTGTCTCTCTTCATTT
GTCGAAGAATGCTGAGGAATTTCGCGATGACGTCGGCGAGTATTTTGAAGAATGAGAATAATTTGTATTT
ATACGAAAATCAGTTAGTGGAATTTTCTACAAAAACATGTTATCTATAGATAATTTTGTTGCAAAATATG
TTGACTATGACAAAGATTGTATGTATATACCTTTAATGTATTCTCATTTTCTTATGTATTTATAATGGCA
ATGATGATACTGATGATATTTTAAGATGATGCCAGACCACAGGCTGATTTCTGCGTCTTTTGCCGAACGC
AGTGCATGTGCGGTTGTTGTTTTTTGGAATAGTTTCAATTTTCGGACTGTCCGCTTTGATTTCAGTTTCT
TGGCTTATTCAAAAAGCAAAGTAAAGCCAAAAAAGCGAGATGGCAATACCAAATGCGGCAAAACGGTAGT
GGAAGGAAAGGGGTGCGGGGCAGCGGAAGGAAGGGTGGGGCGGGGCGTGGCGGGGTCTGTGGCTGGGCGC
GACGTCACCGACGTTGGAGCCACTCCTTTGACCATGTGTGCGTGTGTGTATTATTCGTGTCTCGCCACTC
GCCGGTTGTTTTTTTCTTTTTATCTCGCTCTCTCTAGCGCCATCTCGTACGCATGCTCAACGCACCGCAT
GTTGCCGTGTCCTTTATGCGTCATTTTGGCTCGAAATAGGCAATTATTTAAACAAAGATTAGTCAACGAA
AACGCTAAAATAAATAAGTCTACAATATGGTTACTTATTGCCATGTGTGTGCAGCCAACGATAGCAACAA
AAGCAACAACACAGTGGCTTTCCCTCTTTCACTTTTTGTTTGCAAGCGCGTGCGAGCAAGACGGCACGAC
CGGCAAACGCAATTACGCTGACAAAGAGCAGACGAAGTTTTGGCCGAAAAACATCAAGGCGCCTGATACG
AATGCATTTGCAATAACAATTGCGATATTTAATATTGTTTATGAAGCTGTTTGACTTCAAAACACACAAA
AAAAAAAATAAAACAAATTATTTGAAAGAGAATTAGGAATCGGACAGCTTATCGTTACGGGCTAACAGCA
CACCGAGACGAAATAGCTTACCTGACGTCACAGCCTCTGGAAGAACTGCCGCCAAGCAGAGAGAGAGAGA
AAAAGAGGGAGAGCAGCTTAGACCGCATGTGCTTGTGTGTGAGGCGTCTCTCTCTTCGTCTCCTGTTTGC
GCAAACGCATAGACTGCACTGAGAAAATCGATTACCTATTTTTTATGAATGAATATTTGCACTATTACTA
TTCAAAACTATTAAGATAGCAATCACATTCAATAGCCAAATACTATACCACCTGAGCGATGCAACGAAAT
GATCAATTTGAGCAAAAATGCTGCATATTTAGGACGGCATCATTATAGAAATGCTTCTTGCTGTGTACTT
TTCTCTCGTCTGGCAGCTGTTTCGCCGTTATTGTTAAAACCGGCTTAAGTTAGGTGTGTTTTCTACGACT
AGTGATGCCCCTACTAGAAGATGTGTGTTGCACAAATGTCCCTGAATAACCAATTTGAAGTGCAGATAGC
AGTAAACGTAAGCTAATATGAATATTATTTAACTGTAATGTTTTAATATCGCTGGACATTACTAATAAAC
CCACTATAAACACATGTACATATGTATGTTTTGGCATACAATGAGTAGTTGGGGAAAAAATGTGTAAAAG
CACCGTGACCATCACAGCATAAAGATAACCAGCTGAAGTATCGAATATGAGTAACCCCCAAATTGAATCA
CATGCCGCAACTGATAGGACCCATGGAAGTACACTCTTCATGGCGATATACAAGACACACACAAGCACGA
ACACCCAGTTGCGGAGGAAATTCTCCGTAAATGAAAACCCAATCGGCGAACAATTCATACCCATATATGG
TAAAAGTTTTGAACGCGACTTGAGAGCGGAGAGCATTGCGGCTGATAAGGTTTTAGCGCTAAGCGGGCTT
TATAAAACGGGCTGCGGGACCAGTTTTCATATCACTACCGTTTGAGTTCTTGTGCTGTGTGGATACTCCT
CCCGACACAAAGCCGCTCCATCAGCCAGCAGTCGTCTAATCCAGAGACCCCGGATCGGGGTACCAACATG
GACGCACAAACACGACGACGTGAGCGTCGCGCTGAGAAACAAGCTCAATGGAAAGCTGCAAACGGTGGAT
CTCCTCCACATATGGCTTACCCATACGATGTTCCAGATTACGCTCCTCCAAGCTTGATGAGCGGGGGATT
ACCGGAGTTGGGCTCCAAAATCAGCCTCATTTCCAAGGCGGACATTCGATACGAGGGCCGCCTGTACACG
GTGGATCCGCAGGAGTGCACCATTGCGCTCTCGAGTGTGGAGTCCTTCGGTACAGAAGATCGGGACACCC
AGTTCCAGATAGCGCCGCAATCGCAGATCTACGACTACATCCTCTTCCGTGGCTCGGACATCAAGGACAT
TCGCGTTGTCAACAACCACACGCTGCCGCACCACAATGACCCGGCGATCATGCAGGCGCAGCTCCAGAAC
GGACCGCCCCAGATGCCGCAGCACTTCCCCATGCCCAGCGGGATGAGCGGTCCGCCGCAGCAGCAACAGG
TGCCGTCGCAGCAACCGCCCCAGATGCCAAGCGGTGGAGGCAGTGGTGGTGCTGGTGGAGCAGGAGCTCC
TGGCGGCGGCGGACCCGGCTACGGCAATGGCAATCCGTTCGGCAACCTCGGCGGTCCCAATCTGGCCAAC
ATGGTGGGCAATGCGGGCGGATCGCTTGCACCCGGTTCCGGTGCTCCGGGCAGCGGACCCTTCATGCACA
TCGGTGGCAATCAGCAGCAACCGAAGCCCCAGCAGCAGAAACAGCCAAACATGCTGGCCGGTGCCTCGCG
ATCGACGACGCCCATTAGCCTGATTGTGAGTCCCACGGCGGAGCTGACTCAGCAGCAGCAGCTGCACCAG
CAACAGAACGCTGGCCAGGGTGGCAACGGACGCGATGCAGGACATAAGCGCCAGAACCACCAGCAGCAAC
AGAATCAGCAGCATCAGCAACGTGGCGGACCCAGCCACAACAATATGCAGCATCAGCAGCAACGAGGCGG
CGGCAGTGGAACGGACTTCTATAACCAGCAGCGGGATCGTCGGGACTCCGGACGTCAAATGGACAACAAC
TATAGCAACAACTACAACAACAATAATAATAATCAGCGCAATCGCGGCGGCGGCAACGGAATGCAACAGC
AGCAGCGAGGAGGAAACGGCGGCAGCGGCGGCGGCGGTGGAAACGGAGGTGGAAACAACCCGGCCTGGAA
CATGCATCGCGGCAACCAGAACTCGAACAACATGATGAACATGCGCAACCGCGGCATGGGATCCCGCGGC
CCCATGCGACCCAATCAGGGCTATCGTCCGCAGTCGGCCAATAATCAGAACAAGCCGCGGAACAAGATCA
AGTTCGAGGGCGACTTCGATTTCGAGCAGGCAAACAACAAGTTCGAGGAACTGCGCTCCCAACTGGCCAA
GCTCAAGGTGGCCGAGGATGGTGCACCCAAGCCAGCCACCAATGCAACGGCCGCCACTGCAACTGCAACC
AATGAGCAGGTGGGTGAGAAGGTTGAAGGCGTTCACACACTGAATGGCGAGACCGACAAGAAGGATGATT
CTGGCAACGAGACCGGCGCTGGGGAGCACGAGCCTGAGGGGGATGATGTTGCTGTGTGCTACGACAAGAC
CAAATCGTTCTTCGACAACATCTCGTGCGAGGCTGCCCAGGATCGCAGCAGGAACAAGAAGAACGATTGG
CGCCAGGAGCGCAAGTTGAACACGGAGACCTTCGGAGTGTCCTCCACACGACGTGGCAGTTACCGCGGAC
GCAACCAATACTACAACAATAATGGCAACGGCGGCATTAACTCGGGATATGGAGGAGCGCCAGGCTACAA
CAGGAACAATTATCGCATGGGTGGCGGCGGCGGAAACTTCCGAAACAGGAGCAACAATCGCAACAACGGC
GGCGGTCGTGGCGGAAACGGAATGCCAAACATCACCAATGGCAACACGGTTGCTGCGCTGAAGGCGGCCA
ACAATGCTGCTGGCCACGGATCCAATGCCACGGACTCCAGTGCACCAAATGCCACAACCGCGACGACAAA
GTCGACGTCCCTCTTGCCAGAGCAGACGCAACAGGTGGCGGCAGTTTCACAATAGGCGGCCGCTCGAGTC
TAGAGGGCCCGCGGTTCGAAGGTAAGCCTATCCCTAACCCTCTCCTCGGTCTCGATTCTACGCGTACCGG
TCATCATCACCATCACCATTGAGTTTAAACCCGCTGATCAGCCTCGACTGTGCCTTCTAAGGCCTGAGCT
CGCTGATCAGCCTCGATCGAGGATCCAGACATGATAAGATACATTGATGAGTTTGGACAAACCACAACTA
GAATGCAGTGAAAAAAATGCTTTATTTGTGAAATTTGTGATGCTATTGCTTTATTTGTAACCATTATAAG
CTGCAATAAACAAGTTAACAACAACAATTGCATTCATTTTATGTTTCAGGTTCAGGGGGAGGTGTGGGAG
GTTTTTTAAAGCAAGTAAAACCTCTACAAATGTGGTATGGCTGATTATGATCAGTCGACCGATGCCCTTG
AGAGCCTTCAACCCAGTCAGCTCCTTCCGGTGGGCGCGGGGCATGACTATCGTCGCCGCACTTATGACTG
TCTTCTTTATCATGCAACTCGTAGGACAGGTGCCGGCAGCGCTCTGGGTCATTTTCGGCGAGGACCGCTT
TCGCTGGAGCGCGACGATGATCGGCCTGTCGCTTGCGGTATTCGGAATCTTGCACGCCCTCGCTCAAGCC
TTCGTCACTGGTCCCGCCACCAAACGTTTCGGCGAGAAGCAGGCCATTATCGCCGGCATGGCGGCCGACG
CGCTGGGCTACGTCTTGCTGGCGTTCGCGACGCGAGGCTGGATGGCCTTCCCCATTATGATTCTTCTCGC
TTCCGGCGGCATCGGGATGCCCGCGTTGCAGGCCATGCTGTCCAGGCAGGTAGATGACGACCATCAGGGA
CAGCTTCAAGGATCGCTCGCGGCTCTTACCAGCCAGCAAAAGGCCAGGAACCGTAAAAAGGCCGCGTTGC
TGGCGTTTTTCCATAGGCTCCGCCCCCCTGACGAGCATCACAAAAATCGACGCTCAAGTCAGAGGTGGCG
AAACCCGACAGGACTATAAAGATACCAGGCGTTTCCCCCTGGAAGCTCCCTCGTGCGCTCTCCTGTTCCG
ACCCTGCCGCTTACCGGATACCTGTCCGCCTTTCTCCCTTCGGGAAGCGTGGCGCTTTCTCAATGCTCAC
GCTGTAGGTATCTCAGTTCGGTGTAGGTCGTTCGCTCCAAGCTGGGCTGTGTGCACGAACCCCCCGTTCA
GCCCGACCGCTGCGCCTTATCCGGTAACTATCGTCTTGAGTCCAACCCGGTAAGACACGACTTATCGCCA
CTGGCAGCAGCCACTGGTAACAGGATTAGCAGAGCGAGGTATGTAGGCGGTGCTACAGAGTTCTTGAAGT
GGTGGCCTAACTACGGCTACACTAGAAGGACAGTATTTGGTATCTGCGCTCTGCTGAAGCCAGTTACCTT
CGGAAAAAGAGTTGGTAGCTCTTGATCCGGCAAACAAACCACCGCTGGTAGCGGTGGTTTTTTTGTTTGC
AAGCAGCAGATTACGCGCAGAAAAAAAGGATCTCAAGAAGATCCTTTGATCTTTTCTACGGGGTCTGACG
CTCAGTGGAACGAAAACTCACGTTAAGGGATTTTGGTCATGAGATTATCAAAAAGGATCTTCACCTAGAT
CCTTTTAAATTAAAAATGAAGTTTTAAATCAATCTAAAGTATATATGAGTAAACTTGGTCTGACAGTTAC
CAATGCTTAATCAGTGAGGCACCTATCTCAGCGATCTGTCTATTTCGTTCATCCATAGTTGCCTGACTCC
CCGTCGTGTAGATAACTACGATACGGGAGGGCTTACCATCTGGCCCCAGTGCTGCAATGATACCGCGAGA
CCCACGCTCACCGGCTCCAGATTTATCAGCAATAAACCAGCCAGCCGGAAGGGCCGAGCGCAGAAGTGGT
CCTGCAACTTTATCCGCCTCCATCCAGTCTATTAATTGTTGCCGGGAAGCTAGAGTAAGTAGTTCGCCAG
TTAATAGTTTGCGCAACGTTGTTGCCATTGCTGCAGGCATCGTGGTGTCACGCTCGTCGTTTGGTATGGC
TTCATTCAGCTCCGGTTCCCAACGATCAAGGCGAGTTACATGATCCCCCATGTTGTGCAAAAAAGCGGTT
AGCTCCTTCGGTCCTCCGATCGTTGTCAGAAGTAAGTTGGCCGCAGTGTTATCACTCATGGTTATGGCAG
CACTGCATAATTCTCTTACTGTCATGCCATCCGTAAGATGCTTTTCTGTGACTGGTGAGTACTCAACCAA
GTCATTCTGAGAATAGTGTATGCGGCGACCGAGTTGCTCTTGCCCGGCGTCAACACGGGATAATACCGCG
CCACATAGCAGAACTTTAAAAGTGCTCATCATTGGAAAACGTTCTTCGGGGCGAAAACTCTCAAGGATCT
TACCGCTGTTGAGATCCAGTTCGATGTAACCCACTCGTGCACCCAACTGATCTTCAGCATCTTTTACTTT
CACCAGCGTTTCTGGGTGAGCAAAAACAGGAAGGCAAAATGCCGCAAAAAAGGGAATAAGGGCGACACGG
AAATGTTGAATACTCATACTCTTCCTTTTTCAATATTATTGAAGCATTTATCAGGGTTATTGTCTCATGA
GCGGATACATATTTGAATGTATTTAGAAAAATAAACAAATAGGGGTTCCGCGCACATTTCCCCGAAAAGT
GCCACCTGACGTCTAAGAAACCATTATTATCATGACATTAACCTATAAAAATAGGCGTATCACGAGGCCC
TTTCGT
